>Addgene plasmid #130594 | pTK_Sox9_enh_349_Citrine | addgene full sequence | sequence record 258514 | Addgene NGS Result
AATCGATAGTACTAACATACGCTCTCCATCAAAACAAAACGAAACAAAACAAACTAGCAAAATAGGCTGT
CCCCAGTGCAAGTGCAGGTGCCAGAACATTTCTCTATCGATAGGTACCGAGCTCGAGTTGCCAGGAAAGA
GCAGGGAAGGATGGCAAGCCCTGGGAGCGATGCTGCCAACCATCAGCATCTCAACTTCTAGGGCATCCCA
GCTTTTCAGCTTGCACGGAGCAGCTCAGCCCCACGCCCTCCCTGCTCCTCCTCCAGCACAGCATTAAGCA
CGGTGTCATTCCACTGCGGGAGCCTGCTCTAATTAAAGTGTCAGCCTTTCCGCCGGCAGGGATGATAATT
GAGGTAGAGCGTTACAGTGTTTTCAAACCCTGTGCTGCAGGCGGAGAGCTCAGCAGATCTGGGAGTGCCA
CCAGGCACTGGTGACACCGGCAGCGTGGGGACGGCACTGGGATGGCAAAGCAGAAGAGCTCTGGGGAGAA
CCAAACCCAGCAGCATCCTGTAGGCAGCTCGGAGACCATGAGCCTGACCTCACTGCGCTCTGCCCCCAAC
CCATGGGCTGGACACAAAGCAGCAGCAGGCAATGGACCGGGTTCAGGGCCCCCACTGGCACAGCTCCCCA
AATATTAAGCTTTAATGTTGTGACCTTTAAGATGCAAAAGAATGTCTGAGCTCCTGCAACTGCCCAAAGG
TGGCTTTGTGCTCTTGCCGAAGCAATGAAATGTTGGATCTGTGTCTCTGCAGCAACCTGGGGTGTGCACT
CATTAACTCAGTCCTGCGGGTGATGCTTTGTTCATTCCTCTACAAAACTCGCTTTTTGCAATGACAGTGA
AAGGAATCCCCCACCAACACAGCCTGAGGCAGTGAGCTGCTCACACAGCCCAGCTCCTCACTCCAGGCTC
CCTGGCACTTCATTTGCAGGATGCAATCCAATTACCGCTCACCCCCTGTTGGCTAGCCCGGGCTCGAGAT
CTGCGATCTAAGTAAGCTTGCTGCTTCATCCCCGTGGCCCGTTGCTCGCGTTTGCTGGCGGTGTCCCCGG
AAGAAATATATTTGCATGTCTTTAGTTCTATGATGACACAAACCCCGCCCAGCGTCTTGTCATTGGCGAA
TTCGAACACGCAGATGCAGTCGGGGCGGCGCGGTCCCAGGTCCACTTCGCATATTAAGGTGACGCGTGTG
GCCTCGAACACCGAGCGACCCTGCAGCGACCCGCTTAACAGCGTCAACAGCGTGCCGCAGATCCCAAGCT
TGCGGCCGCTTAAGCTGCAGAAGTTGGTCGTGAGGCACTGGGCAGGTAAGTATCAAGGTTACAAGACAGG
TTTAAGGAGACCAATAGAAACTGGGCTTGTCGAGACAGAGAAGACTCTTGCGTTTCTGATAGGCACCTAT
TGGTCTTACTGACATCCACTTTGCCTTTCTCTCCACAGGTGTCCACTCCCAGGTTCAATACAGCTCTTAA
GCGGCCGCAAGCTAGCTTGCCGCCACCATGGTGAGCAAGGGCGAGGAGCTGTTCACCGGGGTGGTGCCCA
TCCTGGTCGAGCTGGACGGCGACGTAAACGGCCACAAGTTCAGCGTGTCCGGCGAGGGCGAGGGCGATGC
CACCTACGGCAAGCTGACCCTGAAGTTCATCTGCACCACCGGCAAGCTGCCCGTGCCCTGGCCCACCCTC
GTGACCACCTTCGGCTACGGCCTGATGTGCTTCGCCCGCTACCCCGACCACATGAAGCAGCACGACTTCT
TCAAGTCCGCCATGCCCGAAGGCTACGTCCAGGAGCGCACCATCTTCTTCAAGGACGACGGCAACTACAA
GACCCGCGCCGAGGTGAAGTTCGAGGGCGACACCCTGGTGAACCGCATCGAGCTGAAGGGCATCGACTTC
AAGGAGGACGGCAACATCCTGGGGCACAAGCTGGAGTACAACTACAACAGCCACAACGTCTATATCATGG
CCGACAAGCAGAAGAACGGCATCAAGGTGAACTTCAAGATCCGCCACAACATCGAGGACGGCAGCGTGCA
GCTCGCCGACCACTACCAGCAGAACACCCCCATCGGCGACGGCCCCGTGCTGCTGCCCGACAACCACTAC
CTGAGCTACCAGTCCGCCCTGAGCAAAGACCCCAACGAGAAGCGCGATCACATGGTCCTGCTGGAGTTCG
TGACCGCCGCCGGGATCACTCTCGGCATGGACGAGCTGTACAAGTGAGCCTCTAGACTCCCTCAGCGGCG
CGCCGTTGCGTTCCAAACGTCGTGGAGCTCCCTGTCAAGACACGAACCGCTAACGCCACCTTAGTCCGTG
AAGCATGATACGCGACATACCCCAGGAGATCTCACGTGTCTAGAGTCGGGGCGGCCGGCCGCTTCGAGCA
GACATGATAAGATACATTGATGAGTTTGGACAAACCACAACTAGAATGCAGTGAAAAAAATGCTTTATTT
GTGAAATTTGTGATGCTATTGCTTTATTTGTAACCATTATAAGCTGCAATAAACAAGTTAACAACAACAA
TTGCATTCATTTTATGTTTCAGGTTCAGGGGGAGGTGTGGGAGGTTTTTTAAAGCAAGTAAAACCTCTAC
AAATGTGGTAAAATCGATAAGGATCCGTCGACCGATGCCCTTGAGAGCCTTCAACCCAGTCAGCTCCTTC
CGGTGGGCGCGGGGCATGACTATCGTCGCCGCACTTATGACTGTCTTCTTTATCATGCAACTCGTAGGAC
AGGTGCCGGCAGCGCTCTTCCGCTTCCTCGCTCACTGACTCGCTGCGCTCGGTCGTTCGGCTGCGGCGAG
CGGTATCAGCTCACTCAAAGGCGGTAATACGGTTATCCACAGAATCAGGGGATAACGCAGGAAAGAACAT
GTGAGCAAAAGGCCAGCAAAAGGCCAGGAACCGTAAAAAGGCCGCGTTGCTGGCGTTTTTCCATAGGCTC
CGCCCCCCTGACGAGCATCACAAAAATCGACGCTCAAGTCAGAGGTGGCGAAACCCGACAGGACTATAAA
GATACCAGGCGTTTCCCCCTGGAAGCTCCCTCGTGCGCTCTCCTGTTCCGACCCTGCCGCTTACCGGATA
CCTGTCCGCCTTTCTCCCTTCGGGAAGCGTGGCGCTTTCTCATAGCTCACGCTGTAGGTATCTCAGTTCG
GTGTAGGTCGTTCGCTCCAAGCTGGGCTGTGTGCACGAACCCCCCGTTCAGCCCGACCGCTGCGCCTTAT
CCGGTAACTATCGTCTTGAGTCCAACCCGGTAAGACACGACTTATCGCCACTGGCAGCAGCCACTGGTAA
CAGGATTAGCAGAGCGAGGTATGTAGGCGGTGCTACAGAGTTCTTGAAGTGGTGGCCTAACTACGGCTAC
ACTAGAAGAACAGTATTTGGTATCTGCGCTCTGCTGAAGCCAGTTACCTTCGGAAAAAGAGTTGGTAGCT
CTTGATCCGGCAAACAAACCACCGCTGGTAGCGGTGGTTTTTTTGTTTGCAAGCAGCAGATTACGCGCAG
AAAAAAAGGATCTCAAGAAGATCCTTTGATCTTTTCTACGGGGTCTGACGCTCAGTGGAACGAAAACTCA
CGTTAAGGGATTTTGGTCATGAGATTATCAAAAAGGATCTTCACCTAGATCCTTTTAAATTAAAAATGAA
GTTTTAAATCAATCTAAAGTATATATGAGTAAACTTGGTCTGACAGTTACCAATGCTTAATCAGTGAGGC
ACCTATCTCAGCGATCTGTCTATTTCGTTCATCCATAGTTGCCTGACTCCCCGTCGTGTAGATAACTACG
ATACGGGAGGGCTTACCATCTGGCCCCAGTGCTGCAATGATACCGCGAGACCCACGCTCACCGGCTCCAG
ATTTATCAGCAATAAACCAGCCAGCCGGAAGGGCCGAGCGCAGAAGTGGTCCTGCAACTTTATCCGCCTC
CATCCAGTCTATTAATTGTTGCCGGGAAGCTAGAGTAAGTAGTTCGCCAGTTAATAGTTTGCGCAACGTT
GTTGCCATTGCTACAGGCATCGTGGTGTCACGCTCGTCGTTTGGTATGGCTTCATTCAGCTCCGGTTCCC
AACGATCAAGGCGAGTTACATGATCCCCCATGTTGTGCAAAAAAGCGGTTAGCTCCTTCGGTCCTCCGAT
CGTTGTCAGAAGTAAGTTGGCCGCAGTGTTATCACTCATGGTTATGGCAGCACTGCATAATTCTCTTACT
GTCATGCCATCCGTAAGATGCTTTTCTGTGACTGGTGAGTACTCAACCAAGTCATTCTGAGAATAGTGTA
TGCGGCGACCGAGTTGCTCTTGCCCGGCGTCAATACGGGATAATACCGCGCCACATAGCAGAACTTTAAA
AGTGCTCATCATTGGAAAACGTTCTTCGGGGCGAAAACTCTCAAGGATCTTACCGCTGTTGAGATCCAGT
TCGATGTAACCCACTCGTGCACCCAACTGATCTTCAGCATCTTTTACTTTCACCAGCGTTTCTGGGTGAG
CAAAAACAGGAAGGCAAAATGCCGCAAAAAAGGGAATAAGGGCGACACGGAAATGTTGAATACTCATACT
CTTCCTTTTTCAATATTATTGAAGCATTTATCAGGGTTATTGTCTCATGAGCGGATACATATTTGAATGT
ATTTAGAAAAATAAACAAATAGGGGTTCCGCGCACATTTCCCCGAAAAGTGCCACCTG
[124 nt withheld, positions 4679-4802]
C
[91 nt withheld, positions 4804-4894]
A
[49 nt withheld, positions 4896-4944]
CCTTTGACGTTGGAGTCCACGTTCTTT
[37 nt withheld, positions 4972-5008]
ACCCTATCTCGGTCTATTCTTTTGATTTATAAGGGATTTTGCCGATTTCGGCCTATTGGTTAAAAAATGA
GCTGATTTAACAAAAATTTAACGCGAATTTTAACAAAATATTAACGCTTACAATTTGCCATTCGCCATTC
AGGCTGCGCAACTGTTGGGAAGGGCGATCGGTGCGGGCCTCTTCGCTATTACGCCAGCCCAAGCTACCAT
GATAAGTAAGTAATATTAAGGTACGGGAGGTACTTGGAGCGGCCGCAATAAAATATCTTTATTTTCATTA
CATCTGTGTGTTGGTTTTTTGTGTG
Features (pLannotate 1.2.2; 13 found; start..end, strand, type, name):
     14..105     +  misc_feature   pause site: RNA polymerase II transcriptional pause signal from the human α2 globin gene
   1083..1228    +  promoter       HSV TK promoter: herpes simplex virus thymidine kinase promoter
   1306..1438    +  intron         chimeric intron: chimera between introns from human β-globin and immunoglobulin heavy chain genes
   1498..2214    +  CDS            Citrine: Citrine is a basic (constitutively fluorescent) yellow fluorescent protein published in 2001, derived from Aequorea victoria. It has moderate acid sensitivity.
   2388..2509    -  polyA_signal   SV40 poly(A) signal: SV40 polyadenylation signal
   2532..2600    -  CDS            large T antigen (fragment): large T antigen from SV40 (simian virus 40)
   2616..2748    +  CDS            TcR (fragment): tetracycline efflux protein; tet; confers resistance to tetracycline
   2928..3516    -  rep_origin     ori: high-copy-number ColE1/pMB1/pBR322/pUC origin of replication
   3687..4547    -  CDS            AmpR: β-lactamase; bla; confers resistance to ampicillin, carbenicillin, and related antibiotics
   4548..4652    -  promoter       AmpR promoter: bla
   4679..5107    +  rep_origin     f1 ori (sequence partly withheld): f1 bacteriophage origin of replication; arrow indicates direction of (+) strand synthesis
   5139..5206    -  CDS            lacZα (fragment): LacZα fragment of β-galactosidase; lacZ fragment
   5265..5313    +  polyA_signal   poly(A) signal: synthetic polyadenylation signal
