[The description below was written by a language model from this plasmid's Addgene catalogue record and pLannotate feature annotations shown in this document.]
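Description:
pTK_Sox9_enh_349_Citrine is an enhancer reporter plasmid built on the pTK_BsmBI_Citrine backbone, carrying a candidate cis-regulatory element from the chicken (G. gallus) Sox9 locus, recorded as roughly 800 bp. The element is placed upstream of a herpes simplex virus thymidine kinase minimal promoter. This promoter gives little expression on its own, so fluorescence depends on the enhancer being active in a given cell. Downstream of the promoter lie a chimeric β-globin/immunoglobulin intron, which generally improves transcript processing and expression, the coding sequence for the yellow fluorescent protein Citrine, and an SV40 polyadenylation signal. The enhancer itself is not annotated in the feature table, but the unannotated stretch between the upstream insulating elements and the TK promoter is consistent with its position. A synthetic poly(A) signal and an RNA polymerase II transcriptional pause site from the human α2 globin gene sit ahead of this region, an arrangement that suppresses read-through transcription from the backbone and so lowers reporter background.

The plasmid is propagated in E. coli under ampicillin selection (AmpR with its bla promoter) and carries a ColE1/pUC-type origin. The feature table labels this origin as high copy, whereas the catalogue entry lists the plasmid as low copy. An f1 phage origin is also present, and the short fragments of lacZα, TcR and SV40 large T antigen appear to be non-functional backbone remnants. The sequenced record is 5,313 nt, slightly less than the sum of the listed backbone and insert sizes. The stated purpose is simply enhancer reporting. The associated publication concerns reconstruction of the neural crest gene regulatory network in vivo, which suggests the construct was used to test the activity of this Sox9 element in that context, although the record does not describe the delivery method.
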