Addgene plasmid #130594: pTK_Sox9_enh_349_Citrine
Purpose: enhancer reporter
Depositing lab: Tatjana Sauka-Spengler. Depositing organization: University of Oxford. Publication: Reconstruction of the Global Neural Crest Gene Regulatory Network In Vivo. Williams RM, Candido-Ferreira I, Repapi E, Gavriouchkina D, Senanayake U, Ling ITC, Telenius J, Taylor S, Hughes J, Sauka-Spengler T. Dev Cell. 2019 Oct 21;51(2):255-276.e7. doi: 10.1016/j.devcel.2019.10.003. PubMed 31639368.
Backbone
  Vector backbone: pTK_BsmBI_Citrine
  Backbone size w/o insert (bp): 4670
  Vector type: enhancer reporter
Growth in bacteria
  Bacterial resistance: Ampicillin, 100 μg/mL
  Growth temperature: 37°C
  Growth strain: DH5alpha
  Copy number: Low Copy
Gene/Insert
  Gene/Insert name: Sox9_enh_349
  Species: G. gallus (chicken)
  Insert size (bp): 800
  Promoter: thymidine kinase minimal promoter
  Cloning method: Restriction Enzyme; 5′ cloning site Unknown (unknown if destroyed)
  Sequencing primers: 5′ pTK forward CTAGCAAAATAGGCTGTCCC; 3′ pTK reverse ATATTTCTTCCGGGGACACC
Terms and licenses: Academic/Nonprofit Terms; Industry Terms: Not Available to Industry
How to cite: pTK_Sox9_enh_349_Citrine was a gift from Tatjana Sauka-Spengler (Addgene plasmid # 130594 ; http://n2t.net/addgene:130594 ; RRID:Addgene_130594)
